Addgene plasmid #109792: pHH0103_NR5A1_Hormone-recep
Purpose: Protein expression and purification of NR5A1_Hormone-recep
Depositing lab: Sachdev Sidhu. Depositing organization: University of Toronto. Publication: Large-scale survey and database of high affinity ligands for peptide recognition modules. Teyra J, Kelil A, Jain S, Helmy M, Jajodia R, Hooda Y, Gu J, D'Cruz AA, Nicholson SE, Min J, Sudol M, Kim PM, Bader GD, Sidhu SS. Mol Syst Biol. 2020 Dec;16(12):e9310. doi: 10.15252/msb.20199310. PubMed 33438817.
Backbone
  Vector backbone: pHH0103
  Vector type: Bacterial Expression
Growth in bacteria
  Bacterial resistance: Ampicillin, 100 μg/mL
  Growth temperature: 37°C
  Growth strain: DH5alpha
  Copy number: Low Copy
Gene/Insert
  Gene/Insert name: NR5A1_Hormone-recep
  Species: H. sapiens (human)
  Entrez Gene: NR5A1 (a.k.a. AD4BP, ELP, FTZ1, FTZF1, POF7, SF-1, SF1, SPGF8, SRXX4, SRXY3, hSF-1)
  Cloning method: Restriction Enzyme; 5′ cloning site Sfi1 (unknown if destroyed); 3′ cloning site Not1 (unknown if destroyed)
Terms and licenses: Academic/Nonprofit Terms; Industry Terms: Not Available to Industry
How to cite: pHH0103_NR5A1_Hormone-recep was a gift from Sachdev Sidhu (Addgene plasmid # 109792 ; http://n2t.net/addgene:109792 ; RRID:Addgene_109792)
