[The description below was written by a language model from this plasmid's Addgene catalogue record and pLannotate feature annotations shown in this document.]
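Description:
pHH0103_NR5A1_Hormone-recep is a bacterial expression plasmid (about 7.4 kb) built on the pHH0103 backbone for producing and purifying the hormone-receptor (ligand-binding) domain of human NR5A1, also known as steroidogenic factor 1 (SF-1). It is maintained in E. coli through a ColE1/pBR322-type origin and selected with ampicillin via the β-lactamase gene. The catalogue lists it as low copy, although the rop gene appears only as two fragments interrupted by an f1 phage origin. A pBR322 bom region and short remnants of the tetracycline resistance gene and its promoter also point to a pBR322-derived lineage.

The expression cassette is driven by the hybrid tac promoter with a downstream lac operator, and the plasmid carries its own lacI gene under the lacIq promoter, so transcription is repressed until induced with IPTG or lactose. The reading frame opens with a 6xHis tag followed by Schistosoma japonicum glutathione S-transferase. The NR5A1 fragment sits directly after GST, having been cloned between SfiI and NotI sites, which gives a His-GST-domain fusion suited to nickel or glutathione affinity purification. A bacteriophage fd terminator follows the insert. Downstream of it lie two fragments of M13 gene III, which together with the f1 origin suggest that the backbone descends from a phagemid display vector. Their position after the terminator suggests they are not part of the expressed fusion. The associated work is a large-scale survey of high-affinity ligands for peptide recognition modules, in which purified domains such as this one would plausibly serve as binding targets, although the record itself states only expression and purification as the purpose.
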