Features (pLannotate 1.2.2; 21 found; start..end, strand, type, name):
      1..29      +  promoter       tac promoter: strong E. coli promoter; hybrid between the trp and lac UV5 promoters
     37..53      +  protein_bind   lac operator: The lac repressor binds to the lac operator to inhibit transcription in E. coli. This inhibition can be relieved by adding lactose or isopropyl-β-D-thiogalactopyranoside (IPTG). lac repressor encoded by lacI
    138..155     +  CDS            6xHis: 6xHis affinity tag
    171..824     +  CDS            GST26_SCHJA: Experimental evidence at protein level: Swiss-Prot protein existence level 1. GST isoenzymes appear to play a central role in the parasite detoxification system. Other functions are also suspected including a role in increasing the solubility of haematin in the parasite gut. From Schistosoma japonicum (Blood fluke).
    822..1628    +  CDS            NR5A1 (fragment): STF1_HUMAN - Also known as AD4BP, FTZF1, SF1. Experimental evidence at protein level: Swiss-Prot protein existence level 1. Transcriptional activator. Essential for sexual differentiation and formation of the primary steroidogenic tissues (PubMed:27378692). Binds to the Ad4 site found in the promoter region of steroidogenic P450 genes such as CYP11A, CYP11B and CYP21B. Also regulates the AMH/Muellerian inhibiting substance gene as well as the AHCH and STAR genes. 5'-YCAAGGYC-3' and 5'-RRAGGTCA-3' are the consensus sequences for the recognition by NR5A1 (PubMed:27378692). The SFPQ-NONO-NR5A1 co
   1644..1691    +  terminator     fd terminator (sequence withheld): central terminator from bacteriophage fd (Otsuka and Kunisawa, 1982)
   1696..1908    +  CDS            M13 gene III (fragment) (sequence partly withheld): pIII; III; minor coat protein
   1923..2393    +  CDS            M13 gene III (fragment) (sequence partly withheld): pIII; III; minor coat protein
   2415..2485    +  CDS            TcR (fragment): tetracycline efflux protein; tet; confers resistance to tetracycline
   2727..3107    -  CDS            YPB1_ECOLX: Protein predicted: Swiss-Prot protein existence level 4. From Escherichia coli.
   3124..3275    +  CDS            rop (fragment): Rop protein, which maintains plasmids at low copy number; rop
   3311..3739    -  rep_origin     f1 ori (sequence partly withheld): f1 bacteriophage origin of replication; arrow indicates direction of (+) strand synthesis
   3748..3787    +  CDS            rop (fragment): Rop protein, which maintains plasmids at low copy number; rop
   3889..4029    +  misc_feature   bom: basis of mobility region from pBR322
   4215..4802    -  rep_origin     ori: high-copy-number ColE1/pMB1/pBR322/pUC origin of replication
   4973..5833    -  CDS            AmpR: β-lactamase; bla; confers resistance to ampicillin, carbenicillin, and related antibiotics
   5834..5938    -  promoter       AmpR promoter: bla
   6047..6124    +  promoter       lacIq promoter: lacI (mutant); In the lacIq allele, a single base change in the promoter boosts expression of the lacI gene about 10-fold.
   6125..7207    +  CDS            lacI: lac repressor; lacI; The lac repressor binds to the lac operator to inhibit transcription in E. coli. This inhibition can be relieved by adding lactose or isopropyl-β-D-thiogalactopyranoside (IPTG).
   7220..7241    +  protein_bind   CAP binding site: CAP binding activates transcription in the presence of cAMP. E. coli catabolite activator protein
   7260..7277    +  promoter       tet promoter (fragment): E. coli promoter for tetracycline efflux protein gene
>Addgene plasmid #109792 | pHH0103_NR5A1_Hormone-recep | addgene full sequence | sequence record 213481 | Addgene NGS Result
TTGACAATTAATCATCGGCTCGTATAATGTGTGGAATTGTGAGCGGATAACAATTTCACACAGGAAACAG
CCAGTCCGTTTAGGTGTTTTCACGAGCACTTCACCAACAAGGACCATAGATTATGAAAATCGAAGAACAC
CATCACCATCACCATTCCAGCGGTAAGCTTATGTCCCCTATACTAGGTTATTGGAAAATTAAGGGCCTTG
TGCAACCCACTCGACTTCTTTTGGAATATCTTGAAGAAAAATATGAAGAGCATTTGTATGAGCGCGATGA
AGGTGATAAATGGCGAAACAAAAAGTTTGAATTGGGTTTGGAGTTTCCCAATCTTCCTTATTATATTGAT
GGTGATGTTAAATTAACACAGTCTATGGCCATCATACGTTATATAGCTGACAAGCACAACATGTTGGGTG
GTTGTCCAAAAGAGCGTGCAGAGATTTCAATGCTTGAAGGAGCGGTTTTGGATATTAGATACGGTGTTTC
GAGAATTGCATATAGTAAAGACTTTGAAACTCTCAAAGTTGATTTTCTTAGCAAGCTACCTGAAATGCTG
AAAATGTTCGAAGATCGTTTATGTCATAAAACATATTTAAATGGTGATCATGTAACCCATCCTGACTTCA
TGTTGTATGACGCTCTTGATGTTGTTTTATACATGGACCCAATGTGCCTGGATGCGTTCCCAAAATTAGT
TTGTTTTAAAAAACGTATTGAAGCTATCCCACAAATTGATAAGTACTTGAAATCCAGCAAGTATATAGCA
TGGCCTTTGCAGGGCTGGCAAGCCACGTTTGGTGGTGGCGACCATCCTCCAAAATCGGATCTGGAAGTTC
TGTTCCAGGGGCCCCTGTCCAGCGGTCTGGTTCCGCGTGGTTCCGGTACCGCGGCCCAGCCGGCCCCGAA
CGTACCTGAACTGATCCTGCAGCTGCTGCAACTGGAACCAGATGAAGATCAGGTTCGTGCTCGTATCCTG
GGCTCTCTGCAGGAACCGACTAAATCTCGTCCGGACCAGCCGGCCGCGTTTGGTCTGCTGTGCCGCATGG
CGGATCAGACCTTCATTAGCATCGTGGACTGGGCTCGCCGCTGCATGGTTTTTAAAGAGCTGGAAGTGGC
TGATCAGATGACTCTGCTGCAGAACTGTTGGAGCGAGCTGCTGGTTTTCGACCACATCTATCGCCAGGTC
CAGCATGGTAAAGAAGGCTCTATTCTGCTGGTTACCGGTCAGGAGGTGGAACTGACTACCGTCGCAACGC
AAGCGGGTTCCCTGCTGCATTCTCTGGTTCTGCGTGCCCAGGAACTGGTACTGCAACTGCTGGCGCTGCA
GCTGGATCGTCAGGAGTTCGTATGCCTGAAGTTCATTATCCTGTTTTCCCTGGACCTGAAATTCCTGAAC
AACCACATCCTGGTTAAAGACGCTCAGGAAAAGGCAAACGCAGCCCTGCTGGACTATACCCTGTGCCACT
ACCCGCACTCCGGTGATAAATTCCAACAGCTGCTGCTGTGTCTGGTTGAAGTGCGTGCACTGAGCATGCA
GGCGAAAGAATACCTGTACCACAAACACCTGGGCAACGAAATGCCGCGTAATAACCTGCTGATCGAAATG
CTGCAGGCTAAACAGACCGCGGCCGCATA
[142 nt withheld, positions 1640-1781]
C
[98 nt withheld, positions 1783-1880]
AGTTTGTACTGGTGACGAAACTCAGTGTCTAGCTAGAGTGGC
[149 nt withheld, positions 1923-2071]
T
[41 nt withheld, positions 2073-2113]
T
[62 nt withheld, positions 2115-2176]
A
[35 nt withheld, positions 2178-2212]
CCTCCCTCAATCGGTTGAATGTCGCCCTTTTGTCTTTGGCGCTGGTAAACCATATGAA
[86 nt withheld, positions 2271-2356]
T
[54 nt withheld, positions 2358-2411]
CTAGCGCCGCCCTATACCTTGTCTGCCTCCCCGCGTTGCGTCGCGGTGCATGGAGCCGGGCCACCTCGAC
CTGAATGGAAGCCGGCGGCACCTCGCTAACGGATTCACCACTCCAAGAATTGGAGCCAATCAATTCTTGC
GGAGAACTGTGAATGCGCAAACCAACCCTTGGCAGAACATATCCATCGCGTCCGCCATCTCCAGCAGCCG
CACGCGGCGCATCTCGGGCAGCGTTGGGTCCTGGCCACGGGTGCGCATGATCGTGCTCCTGTCGTTGAGG
ACCCGGCTAGGCTGGCGGGGTTGCCTTACTGGTTAGCAGAATGAATCACCGATACGCGAGCGAACGTGAA
GCGACTGCTGCTGCAAAACGTCTGCGACCTGAGCAACAACATGAATGGTCTTCGGTTTCCGTGTTTCGTA
AAGTCTGGAAACGCGGAAGTCAGCGCCCTGCACCATTATGTTCCGGATCTGCATCGCAGGATGCTGCTGG
CTACCCTGTGGAACACCTACATCTGTATTAACGAAGCGCTGGCATTGACCCTGAGTGATTTTTCTCTGGT
CCCGCCGCATCCATACCGCCAGTTGTTTACCCTCACAACGTTCCAGTAACCGGGCATGTTCATCATCAGT
AACCCGTATCGTGAGCATCCTCTCTCGTTTCATCGGTATCATTACCCCCATGAACAGAAATCCCCCTTAC
ACGGAGGCATCAGTGACCAAACAGGAAAAAACCGCCCTTAACATGGCCCGCTTTATCAGAAGCCAGACAT
TAACGCTTCTGGAGAAACTCAACGAGCTGGACGCGGATGAACAGGCAGACATCTGTGAATCGCTTCACGA
CCACGCTGATGAGCTTTACCGCAGGATCCGCGAAATTGTAAGCGTTAATATTTTGTTAAAATTCGCGTTA
AATTTTTGTTAAATCAGCTCATTTTTTAACCAATAGGCCGAAATCGGCAAAATCCCTTATAAATCAAAAG
AATAGACCGAGATAGGGT
[37 nt withheld, positions 3410-3446]
AAAGAACGTGGACTCCAACGTCAAAGG
[49 nt withheld, positions 3474-3522]
T
[91 nt withheld, positions 3524-3614]
G
[124 nt withheld, positions 3616-3739]
CGCGGATCCTGCCTCGCGCGTTTCGGTGATGACGGTGAAAACCTCTGACACATGCAGCTCCCGGAGACGG
TCACAGCTTGTCTGTAAGCGGATGCCGGGAGCAGACAAGCCCGTCAGGGCGCGTCAGCGGGTGTTGGCGG
GTGTCGGGGCGCAGCCATGACCCAGTCACGTAGCGATAGCGGAGTGTATACTGGCTTAACTATGCGGCAT
CAGAGCAGATTGTACTGAGAGTGCACCATATGCGGTGTGAAATACCGCACAGATGCGTAAGGAGAAAATA
CCGCATCAGGCGCTCTTCCGCTTCCTCGCTCACTGACTCGCTGCGCTCGGTCGTTCGGCTGCGGCGAGCG
GTATCAGCTCACTCAAAGGCGGTAATACGGTTATCCACAGAATCAGGGGATAACGCAGGAAAGAACATGT
GAGCAAAAGGCCAGCAAAAGGCCAGGAACCGTAAAAAGGCCGCGTTGCTGGCGTTTTTCCATAGGCTCCG
CCCCCCTGACGAGCATCACAAAAATCGACGCTCAAGTCAGAGGTGGCGAAACCCGACAGGACTATAAAGA
TACCAGGGTTTCCCCCTGGAAGCTCCCTCGTGCGCTCTCCTGTTCCGACCCTGCCGCTTACCGGATACCT
GTCCGCCTTTCTCCCTTCGGGAAGCGTGGCGCTTTCTCATAGCTCACGCTGTAGGTATCTCAGTTCGGTG
TAGGTCGTTCGCTCCAAGCTGGGCTGTGTGCACGAACCCCCCGTTCAGCCCGACCGCTGCGCCTTATCCG
GTAACTATCGTCTTGAGTCCAACCCGGTAAGACACGACTTATCGCCACTGGCAGCAGCCACTGGTAACAG
GATTAGCAGAGCGAGGTATGTAGGCGGTGCTACAGAGTTCTTGAAGTGGTGGCCTAACTACGGCTACACT
AGAAGGACAGTATTTGGTATCTGCGCTCTGCTGAAGCCAGTTACCTTCGGAAAAAGAGTTGGTAGCTCTT
GATCCGGCAAACAAACCACCGCTGGTAGCGGTGGTTTTTTTGTTTGCAAGCAGCAGATTACGCGCAGAAA
AAAAGGATCTCAAGAAGATCCTTTGATCTTTTCTACGGGGTCTGACGCTCAGTGGAACGAAAACTCACGT
TAAGGGATTTTGGTCATGAGATTATCAAAAAGGATCTTCACCTAGATCCTTTTAAATTAAAAATGAAGTT
TTAAATCAATCTAAAGTATATATGAGTAAACTTGGTCTGACAGTTACCAATGCTTAATCAGTGAGGCACC
TATCTCAGCGATCTGTCTATTTCGTTCATCCATAGTTGCCTGACTCCCCGTCGTGTAGATAACTACGATA
CGGGAGGGCTTACCATCTGGCCCCAGTGCTGCAATGATACCGCGAGACCCACGCTCACCGGCTCCAGATT
TATCAGCAATAAACCAGCCAGCCGGAAGGGCCGAGCGCAGAAGTGGTCCTGCAACTTTATCCGCCTCCAT
CCAGTCTATTAATTGTTGCCGGGAAGCTAGAGTAAGTAGTTCGCCAGTTAATAGTTTGCGCAACGTTGTT
GCCATTGCTGCAGGCATCGTGGTGTCACGCTCGTCGTTTGGTATGGCTTCATTCAGCTCCGGTTCCCAAC
GATCAAGGCGAGTTACATGATCCCCCATGTTGTGCAAAAAAGCGGTTAGCTCCTTCGGTCCTCCGATCGT
TGTCAGAAGTAAGTTGGCCGCAGTGTTATCACTCATGGTTATGGCAGCACTGCATAATTCTCTTACTGTC
ATGCCATCCGTAAGATGCTTTTCTGTGACTGGTGAGTACTCAACCAAGTCATTCTGAGAATAGTGTATGC
GGCGACCGAGTTGCTCTTGCCCGGCGTCAACACGGGATAATACCGCGCCACATAGCAGAACTTTAAAAGT
GCTCATCATTGGAAAACGTTCTTCGGGGCGAAAACTCTCAAGGATCTTACCGCTGTTGAGATCCAGTTCG
ATGTAACCCACTCGTGCACCCAACTGATCTTCAGCATCTTTTACTTTCACCAGCGTTTCTGGGTGAGCAA
AAACAGGAAGGCAAAATGCCGCAAAAAAGGGAATAAGGGCGACACGGAAATGTTGAATACTCATACTCTT
CCTTTTTCAATATTATTGAAGCATTTATCAGGGTTATTGTCTCATGAGCGGATACATATTTGAATGTATT
TAGAAAAATAAACAAATAGGGGTTCCGCGCACATTTCCCCGAAAAGTGCCACCTGACGTCTAAGAAACCA
TTATTATCATGACATTAACCTATAAAAATAGGCGTATCACGAGGCCCTTTCGTCTTCAAGAATTCCCGAC
ACCATCGAATGGTGCAAAACCTTTCGCGGTATGGCATGATAGCGCCCGGAAGAGAGTCAATTCAGGGTGG
TGAATGTGAAACCAGTAACGTTATACGATGTCGCAGAGTATGCCGGTGTCTCTTATCAGACCGTTTCCCG
CGTGGTGAACCAGGCCAGCCACGTTTCTGCGAAAACGCGGGAAAAAGTGGAAGCGGCGATGGCGGAGCTG
AATTACATTCCCAACCGCGTGGCACAACAACTGGCGGGCAAACAGTCGTTGCTGATTGGCGTTGCCACCT
CCAGTCTGGCCCTGCACGCGCCGTCGCAAATTGTCGCGGCGATTAAATCTCGCGCCGATCAACTGGGTGC
CAGCGTGGTGGTGTCGATGGTAGAACGAAGCGGCGTCGAAGCCTGTAAAGCGGCGGTGCACAATCTTCTC
GCGCAACGCGTCAGTGGGCTGATCATTAACTATCCGCTGGATGACCAGGATGCCATTGCTGTGGAAGCTG
CCTGCACTAATGTTCCGGCGTTATTTCTTGATGTCTCTGACCAGACACCCATCAACAGTATTATTTTCTC
CCATGAAGACGGTACGCGACTGGGCGTGGAGCATCTGGTCGCATTGGGTCACCAGCAAATCGCGCTGTTA
GCGGGCCCATTAAGTTCTGTCTCGGCGCGTCTGCGTCTGGCTGGCTGGCATAAATATCTCACTCGCAATC
AAATTCAGCCGATAGCGGAACGGGAAGGCGACTGGAGTGCCATGTCCGGTTTTCAACAAACCATGCAAAT
GCTGAATGAGGGCATCGTTCCCACTGCGATGCTGGTTGCCAACGATCAGATGGCGCTGGGCGCAATGCGC
GCCATTACCGAGTCCGGGCTGCGCGTTGGTGCGGATATCTCGGTAGTGGGATACGACGATACCGAAGACA
GCTCATGTTATATCCCGCCGTTAACCACCATCAAACAGGATTTTCGCCTGCTGGGGCAAACCAGCGTGGA
CCGCTTGCTGCAACTCTCTCAGGGCCAGGCGGTGAAGGGCAATCAGCTGTTGCCCGTCTCACTGGTGAAA
AGAAAAACCACCCTGGCGCCCAATACGCAAACCGCCTCTCCCCGCGCGTTGGCCGATTCATTAATGCAGC
TGGCACGACAGGTTTCCCGACTGGAAAGCGGGCAGTGAGCGCAACGCAATTAATGTAAGTTAGCTCACTC
ATTAGGCACAATTCTCATGTTTGACAGCTTATCATCGACTGCACGGTGCACCAATGCTTCTGGCGTCAGG
CAGCCATCGGAAGCTGTGGTATGGCTGTGCAGGTCGTAAATCACTGCATAATTCGTGTCGCTCAAGGCGC
ACTCCCGTTCTGGATAATGTTTTTTGCGCCGACATCATAACGGTTCTGGCAAATATTCTGAAATGAGCTG
