>Addgene plasmid #109792 | pHH0103_NR5A1_Hormone-recep | depositor partial sequence | sequence record 206744 | pHH0103_NR5A1_Hormone-recep sequence 744 bps
GGCCCAGCCGGCCCCGAACGTACCTGAACTGATCCTGCAGCTGCTGCAACTGGAACCAGATGAAGATCAG
GTTCGTGCTCGTATCCTGGGCTCTCTGCAGGAACCGACTAAATCTCGTCCGGACCAGCCGGCCGCGTTTG
GTCTGCTGTGCCGCATGGCGGATCAGACCTTCATTAGCATCGTGGACTGGGCTCGCCGCTGCATGGTTTT
TAAAGAGCTGGAAGTGGCTGATCAGATGACTCTGCTGCAGAACTGTTGGAGCGAGCTGCTGGTTTTCGAC
CACATCTATCGCCAGGTCCAGCATGGTAAAGAAGGCTCTATTCTGCTGGTTACCGGTCAGGAGGTGGAAC
TGACTACCGTCGCAACGCAAGCGGGTTCCCTGCTGCATTCTCTGGTTCTGCGTGCCCAGGAACTGGTACT
GCAACTGCTGGCGCTGCAGCTGGATCGTCAGGAGTTCGTATGCCTGAAGTTCATTATCCTGTTTTCCCTG
GACCTGAAATTCCTGAACAACCACATCCTGGTTAAAGACGCTCAGGAAAAGGCAAACGCAGCCCTGCTGG
ACTATACCCTGTGCCACTACCCGCACTCCGGTGATAAATTCCAACAGCTGCTGCTGTGTCTGGTTGAAGT
GCGTGCACTGAGCATGCAGGCGAAAGAATACCTGTACCACAAACACCTGGGCAACGAAATGCCGCGTAAT
AACCTGCTGATCGAAATGCTGCAGGCTAAACAGACCGCGGCCGC
